>Addgene plasmid #208431 | pKLV2-U6gRNA5(hEGFR_1k)-PGKpuro2ABFP-W | addgene full sequence | sequence record 413566 | Addgene NGS Result
GTCAATAATGACGTATGTTCCCATAGTAACGCCAATAGGGACTTTCCATTGACGTCAATGGGTGGAGTAT
TTACGGTAAACTGCCCACTTGGCAGTACATCAAGTGTATCATATGCCAAGTACGCCCCCTATTGACGTCA
ATGACGGTAAATGGCCCGCCTGGCATTATGCCCAGTACATGACCTTATGGGACTTTCCTACTTGGCAGTA
CATCTACGTATTAGTCATCGCTATTACCATGGTGATGCGGTTTTGGCAGTACATCAATGGGCGTGGATAG
CGGTTTGACTCACGGGGATTTCCAAGTCTCCACCCCATTGACGTCAATGGGAGTTTGTTTTGGCACCAAA
ATCAACGGGACTTTCCAAAATGTCGTAACAACTCCGCCCCATTGACGCAAATGGGCGGTAGGCGTGTACG
GTGGGAGGTCTATATAAGCAGCGCGTTTTGCCTGTACTGGGTCTCTCTGGTTAGACCAGATCTGAGCCTG
GGAGCTCTCTGGCTAACTAGGGAACCCACTGCTTAAGCCTCAATAAAGCTTGCCTTGAGTGCTTCAAGTA
GTGTGTGCCCGTCTGTTGTGTGACTCTGGTAACTAGAGATCCCTCAGACCCTTTTAGTCAGTGTGGAAAA
TCTCTAGCAGTGGCGCCCGAACAGGGACTTGAAAGCGAAAGGGAAACCAGAGGAGCTCTCTCGACGCAGG
ACTCGGCTTGCTGAAGCGCGCACGGCAAGAGGCGAGGGGCGGCGACTGGTGAGTACGCCAAAAATTTTGA
CTAGCGGAGGCTAGAAGGAGAGAGATGGGTGCGAGAGCGTCAGTATTAAGCGGGGGAGAATTAGATCGCG
ATGGGAAAAAATTCGGTTAAGGCCAGGGGGAAAGAAAAAATATAAATTAAAACATATAGTATGGGCAAGC
AGGGAGCTAGAACGATTCGCAGTTAATCCTGGCCTGTTAGAAACATCAGAAGGCTGTAGACAAATACTGG
GACAGCTACAACCATCCCTTCAGACAGGATCAGAAGAACTTAGATCATTATATAATACAGTAGCAACCCT
CTATTGTGTGCATCAAAGGATAGAGATAAAAGACACCAAGGAAGCTTTAGACAAGATAGAGGAAGAGCAA
AACAAAAGTAAGACCACCGCACAGCAAGCGGCCGGCCGCGCTGATCTTCAGACCTGGAGGAGGAGATATG
AGGGACAATTGGAGAAGTGAATTATATAAATATAAAGTAGTAAAAATTGAACCATTAGGAGTAGCACCCA
CCAAGGCAAAGAGAAGAGTGGTGCAGAGAGAAAAAAGAGCAGTGGGAATAGGAGCTTTGTTCCTTGGGTT
CTTGGGAGCAGCAGGAAGCACTATGGGCGCAGCGTCAATGACGCTGACGGTACAGGCCAGACAATTATTG
TCTGGTATAGTGCAGCAGCAGAACAATTTGCTGAGGGCTATTGAGGCGCAACAGCATCTGTTGCAACTCA
CAGTCTGGGGCATCAAGCAGCTCCAGGCAAGAATCCTGGCTGTGGAAAGATACCTAAAGGATCAACAGCT
CCTGGGGATTTGGGGTTGCTCTGGAAAACTCATTTGCACCACTGCTGTGCCTTGGAATGCTAGTTGGAGT
AATAAATCTCTGGAACAGATTTGGAATCACACGACCTGGATGGAGTGGGACAGAGAAATTAACAATTACA
CAAGCTTAATACACTCCTTAATTGAAGAATCGCAAAACCAGCAAGAAAAGAATGAACAAGAATTATTGGA
ATTAGATAAATGGGCAAGTTTGTGGAATTGGTTTAACATAACAAATTGGCTGTGGTATATAAAATTATTC
ATAATGATAGTAGGAGGCTTGGTAGGTTTAAGAATAGTTTTTGCTGTACTTTCTATAGTGAATAGAGTTA
GGCAGGGATATTCACCATTATCGTTTCAGACCCACCTCCCAACCCCGAGGGGACCCGACAGGCCCGAAGG
AATAGAAGAAGAAGGTGGAGAGAGAGACAGAGACAGATCCATTCGATTAGTGAACGGATCGGCACTGCGT
GCGCCAATTCTGCAGACAAATGGCAGTATTCATCCACAATTTTAAAAGAAAAGGGGGGATTGGGGGGTAC
AGTGCAGGGGAAAGAATAGTAGACATAATAGCAACAGACATACAAACTAAAGAATTACAAAAACAAATTA
CAAAAATTCAAAATTTTCGGGTTTATTACAGGGACAGCAGAGATCCAGTTTGGTTAGTACCGGGCCCTAC
GCGTCCAAGGTCGGGCAGGAAGAGGGCCTATTTCCCATGATTCCTTCATATTTGCATATACGATACAAGG
CTGTTAGAGAGATAATTAGAATTAATTTGACTGTAAACACAAAGATATTAGTACAAAATACGTGACGTAG
AAAGTAATAATTTCTTGGGTAGTTTGCAGTTTTAAAATTATGTTTTAAAATGGACTATCATATGCTTACC
GTAACTTGAAAGTATTTCGATTTCTTGGCTTTATATATCTTGTGGAAAGGACGAAACACCGCAAATAAAA
CCGGACTGAGTTTAAGAGCTATGCTGGAAACAGCATAGCAAGTTTAAATAAGGCTAGTCCGTTATCAACT
TGAAAAAGTGGCACCGAGTCGGTGCTTTTTTTGGATCCAATTCTACCGGGTAGGGGAGGCGCTTTTCCCA
AGGCAGTCTGGAGCATGCGCTTTAGCAGCCCCGCTGGGCACTTGGCGCTACACAAGTGGCCTCTGGCCTC
GCACACATTCCACATCCACCGGTAGGCGCCAACCGGCTCCGTTCTTTGGTGGCCCCTTCGCGCCACCTTC
TACTCCTCCCCTAGTCAGGAAGTTCCCCCCCGCCCCGCAGCTCGCGTCGTGCAGGACGTGACAAATGGAA
GTAGCACGTCTCACTAGTCTCGTGCAGATGGACAGCACCGCTGAGCAATGGAAGCGGGTAGGCCTTTGGG
GCAGCGGCCAATAGCAGCTTTGCTCCTTCGCTTTCTGGGCTCAGAGGCTGGGAAGGGGTGGGTCCGGGGG
CGGGCTCAGGGGCGGGCTCAGGGGCGGGGCGGGCGCCCGAAGGTCCTCCGGAGGCCCGGCATTCTGCACG
CTTCAAAAGCGCACGTCTGCCGCGCTGTTCTCCTCTTCCTCATCTCCGGGCCTTTCGACCTGCATCCATC
TAGATCTCGAGCAGCTGAAGCTTACCATGACCGAGTACAAGCCCACGGTGCGCCTCGCCACCCGCGACGA
CGTCCCCAGGGCCGTACGCACCCTCGCCGCCGCGTTCGCCGACTACCCCGCCACGCGCCACACCGTCGAT
CCGGACCGCCACATCGAGCGGGTCACCGAGCTGCAAGAACTCTTCCTCACGCGCGTCGGGCTCGACATCG
GCAAGGTGTGGGTCGCGGACGACGGCGCCGCGGTGGCGGTCTGGACCACGCCGGAGAGCGTCGAAGCGGG
GGCGGTGTTCGCCGAGATCGGCCCGCGCATGGCCGAGTTGAGCGGTTCCCGGCTGGCCGCGCAGCAACAG
ATGGAAGGCCTCCTGGCGCCGCACCGGCCCAAGGAGCCCGCGTGGTTCCTGGCCACCGTCGGCGTCTCGC
CCGACCACCAGGGCAAGGGTCTGGGCAGCGCCGTCGTGCTCCCCGGAGTGGAGGCGGCCGAGCGCGCCGG
GGTGCCCGCCTTCCTGGAGACCTCCGCGCCCCGCAACCTCCCCTTCTACGAGCGGCTCGGCTTCACCGTC
ACCGCCGACGTCGAGGTGCCCGAAGGACCGCGCACCTGGTGCATGACCCGCAAGCCCGGTGCCGGCGGCG
GGTCCGGAGGAGAGGGCAGAGGAAGTCTCCTAACATGCGGTGACGTGGAGGAGAATCCTGGCCCAATGAG
CGAGCTGATTAAGGAGAACATGCACATGAAGCTGTACATGGAGGGCACCGTGGACAACCATCACTTCAAG
TGCACATCCGAGGGCGAAGGCAAGCCCTACGAGGGCACCCAGACCATGAGAATCAAGGTGGTCGAGGGCG
GCCCTCTCCCCTTCGCCTTCGACATCCTGGCTACTAGCTTCCTCTACGGCAGCAAGACCTTCATCAACCA
CACCCAGGGCATCCCCGACTTCTTCAAGCAGTCCTTCCCTGAGGGCTTCACATGGGAGAGAGTCACCACA
TACGAGGACGGGGGCGTGCTGACCGCTACCCAGGACACCAGCCTCCAGGACGGCTGCCTCATCTACAACG
TCAAGATCAGAGGGGTGAACTTCACATCCAACGGCCCTGTGATGCAGAAGAAAACACTCGGCTGGGAGGC
CTTCACCGAGACGCTGTACCCCGCTGACGGCGGCCTGGAAGGCAGAAACGACATGGCCCTGAAGCTCGTG
GGCGGGAGCCATCTGATCGCAAACATCAAGACCACATATAGATCCAAGAAACCCGCTAAGAACCTCAAGA
TGCCTGGCGTCTACTATGTGGACTACAGACTGGAAAGAATCAAGGAGGCCAACAACGAGACCTACGTCGA
GCAGCACGAGGTGGCAGTGGCCAGATACTGCGACCTCCCTAGCAAACTGGGGCACAAGCTTAATTGAGCG
GCCGCTCAACCTCTGGATTACAAAATTTGTGAAAGATTGACTGGTATTCTTAACTATGTTGCTCCTTTTA
CGCTATGTGGATACGCTGCTTTAATGCCTTTGTATCATGCTATTGCTTCCCGTATGGCTTTCATTTTCTC
CTCCTTGTATAAATCCTGGTTGCTGTCTCTTTATGAGGAGTTGTGGCCCGTTGTCAGGCAACGTGGCGTG
GTGTGCACTGTGTTTGCTGACGCAACCCCCACTGGTTGGGGCATTGCCACCACCTGTCAGCTCCTTTCCG
GGACTTTCGCTTTCCCCCTCCCTATTGCCACGGCGGAACTCATCGCCGCCTGCCTTGCCCGCTGCTGGAC
AGGGGCTCGGCTGTTGGGCACTGACAATTCCGTGGTGTTGTCGGGGAAATCATCGTCCTTTCCTTGGCTG
CTCGCCTGTGTTGCCACCTGGATTCTGCGCGGGACGTCCTTCTGCTACGTCCCTTCGGCCCTCAATCCAG
CGGACCTTCCTTCCCGCGGCCTGCTGCCGGCTCTGCGGCCTCTTCCGCGTCTACGCCTTCGCCCTCAGAC
GAGTCGGATCTCCCTTTGGGCCGCCTCCCCGCAGGTACCTTTAAGACCAATGACTTACAAGGCAGCTGTA
GATCTTAGCCACTTTTTAAAAGAAAAGGGGGGACTGGAAGGGCTAATTCACTCCCAAAGAAGTCAAGATC
TGCTTTTTGCCTGTACTGGGTCTCTCTGGTTAGACCAGAGTCTCTCTGGTTAGACCAGATCTGAGCCTGG
GAGCTCTCTGGCTAACTAGGGAACCCACTGCTTAAGCCTCAATAAAGCTTGCCTTGAGTGCTTCAAGTAG
TGTGTGCCCGTCTGTTGTGTGACTCTGGTAACTAGAGATCCCTCAGACCCTTTTAGTCAGTGTGGAAAAT
CTCTAGCAGTTTAAACCCGCTGATCAGCCTCGACTGTGCCTTCTAGTTGCCAGCCATCTGTTGTTTGCCC
CTCCCCCGTGCCTTCCTTGACCCTGGAAGGTGCCACTCCCACTGTCCTTTCCTAATAAAATGAGGAAATT
GCATCGCATTGTCTGAGTAGGTGTCATTCTATTCTGGGGGGTGGGGTGGGGCAGGACAGCAAGGGGGAGG
ATTGGGAAGTCAATAGCAGGCATGCTGGGGATGCGGTGGGCTCTATGGGCGGCCGTTAATTAAGCTTTTG
TTCCCTTTAGTGAGGGTTAATTGCGCGCTTGGCGTAATCATGGTCATAGCTGTTTCCTGTGTGAAATTGT
TATCCGCTCACAATTCCACACAACATACGAGCCGGGAGCATAAAGTGTAAAGCCTGGGGTGCCTAATGAG
TGAGCTAACTCACATTAATTGCGTTGCGCTCACTGCCCGCTTTCCAGTCGGGAAACCTGTCGTGCCAGCT
GCATTAATGAATCGGCCAACGCGCGGGGAGAGGCGGTTTGCGTATTGGGCGCTCTTCCGCTTCCTCGCTC
ACTGACTCGCTGCGCTCGGTCGTTCGGCTGCGGCGAGCGGTATCAGCTCACTCAAAGGCGGTAATACGGT
TATCCACAGAATCAGGGGATAACGCAGGAAAGAACATGTGAGCAAAAGGCCAGCAAAAGGCCAGGAACCG
TAAAAAGGCCGCGTTGCTGGCGTTTTTCCATAGGCTCCGCCCCCCTGACGAGCATCACAAAAATCGACGC
TCAAGTCAGAGGTGGCGAAACCCGACAGGACTATAAAGATACCAGGCGTTTCCCCCTGGAAGCTCCCTCG
TGCGCTCTCCTGTTCCGACCCTGCCGCTTACCGGATACCTGTCCGCCTTTCTCCCTTCGGGAAGCGTGGC
GCTTTCTCATAGCTCACGCTGTAGGTATCTCAGTTCGGTGTAGGTCGTTCGCTCCAAGCTGGGCTGTGTG
CACGAACCCCCCGTTCAGCCCGACCGCTGCGCCTTATCCGGTAACTATCGTCTTGAGTCCAACCCGGTAA
GACACGACTTATCGCCACTGGCAGCAGCCACTGGTAACAGGATTAGCAGAGCGAGGTATGTAGGCGGTGC
TACAGAGTTCTTGAAGTGGTGGCCTAACTACGGCTACACTAGAAGAACAGTATTTGGTATCTGCGCTCTG
CTGAAGCCAGTTACCTTCGGAAAAAGAGTTGGTAGCTCTTGATCCGGCAAACAAACCACCGCTGGTAGCG
GTGGTTTTTTTGTTTGCAAGCAGCAGATTACGCGCAGAAAAAAAGGATCTCAAGAAGATCCTTTGATCTT
TTCTACGGGGTCTGACGCTCAGTGGAACGAAAACTCACGTTAAGGGATTTTGGTCATGAGATTATCAAAA
AGGATCTTCACCTAGATCCTTTTAAATTAAAAATGAAGTTTTAAATCAATCTAAAGTATATATGAGTAAA
CTTGGTCTGACAGTTACCAATGCTTAATCAGTGAGGCACCTATCTCAGCGATCTGTCTATTTCGTTCATC
CATAGTTGCCTGACTCCCCGTCGTGTAGATAACTACGATACGGGAGGGCTTACCATCTGGCCCCAGTGCT
GCAATGATACCGCGAGACCCACGCTCACCGGCTCCAGATTTATCAGCAATAAACCAGCCAGCCGGAAGGG
CCGAGCGCAGAAGTGGTCCTGCAACTTTATCCGCCTCCATCCAGTCTATTAATTGTTGCCGGGAAGCTAG
AGTAAGTAGTTCGCCAGTTAATAGTTTGCGCAACGTTGTTGCCATTGCTACAGGCATCGTGGTGTCACGC
TCGTCGTTTGGTATGGCTTCATTCAGCTCCGGTTCCCAACGATCAAGGCGAGTTACATGATCCCCCATGT
TGTGCAAAAAAGCGGTTAGCTCCTTCGGTCCTCCGATCGTTGTCAGAAGTAAGTTGGCCGCAGTGTTATC
ACTCATGGTTATGGCAGCACTGCATAATTCTCTTACTGTCATGCCATCCGTAAGATGCTTTTCTGTGACT
GGTGAGTACTCAACCAAGTCATTCTGAGAATAGTGTATGCGGCGACCGAGTTGCTCTTGCCCGGCGTCAA
TACGGGATAATACCGCGCCACATAGCAGAACTTTAAAAGTGCTCATCATTGGAAAACGTTCTTCGGGGCG
AAAACTCTCAAGGATCTTACCGCTGTTGAGATCCAGTTCGATGTAACCCACTCGTGCACCCAACTGATCT
TCAGCATCTTTTACTTTCACCAGCGTTTCTGGGTGAGCAAAAACAGGAAGGCAAAATGCCGCAAAAAAGG
GAATAAGGGCGACACGGAAATGTTGAATACTCATACTCTTCCTTTTTCAATATTATTGAAGCATTTATCA
GGGTTATTGTCTCATGAGCGGATACATATTTGAATGTATTTAGAAAAATAAACAAATAGGGGTTCCGCGC
ACATTTCCCCGAAAAGTGCCACCTAAATTGTAAGCGTTAATATTTTGTTAAAATTCGCGTTAAATTTTTG
TTAAATCAGCTCATTTTTTAACCAATAGGCCGAAATCGGCAAAATCCCTTATAAATCAAAAGAATAGACC
GAGATAGGGT
[37 nt withheld, positions 8061-8097]
AAAGAACGTGGACTCCAACGTCAAAGG
[33 nt withheld, positions 8125-8157]
GCGTGAACCATCACCCT
[91 nt withheld, positions 8175-8265]
G
[124 nt withheld, positions 8267-8390]
CCCATTCGCCATTCAGGCTGCGCAACTGTTGGGAAGGGCGATCGGTGCGGGCCTCTTCGCTATTACGCCA
GCTGGCGAAAGGGGGATGTGCTGCAAGGCGATTAAGTTGGGTAACGCCAGGGTTTTCCCAGTCACGACGT
TGTAAAACGACGGCCAGTGAGCGCGCGTAATACGACTCACTATAGGGCGAATTGACTAGTACATAACTTA
CGGTAAATGGCCCGCCTGGCTGACCGCCCAACGACCCCCGCCCATTGAC
Features (pLannotate 1.2.2; 28 found; start..end, strand, type, name):
    242..441     +  promoter       CMV promoter: human cytomegalovirus (CMV) immediate early promoter
    459..639     +  LTR            5' LTR (truncated): truncated 5' long terminal repeat (LTR) from HIV-1
    686..811     +  misc_feature   HIV-1 Ψ: packaging signal of human immunodeficiency virus type 1
    795..1133    +  CDS            HIV-1 gag (fragment): gag protein from human immunodeficiency virus 1; gag
   1310..1543    +  misc_feature   RRE: The Rev response element (RRE) of HIV-1 allows for Rev-dependent mRNA export from the nucleus to the cytoplasm.
   1920..2020    +  CDS            Rev (fragment): human immunodeficiency virus 1 (HIV-1) Rev protein; rev; enhances nuclear export of unspliced and incompletely spliced viral mRNAs
   2070..2187    +  misc_feature   cPPT/CTS: central polypurine tract and central termination sequence of HIV-1
   2262..2502    +  promoter       U6 promoter: RNA polymerase III promoter for human U6 snRNA
   2548..2615    +  misc_RNA       tracrRNA (fragment): trans-activating CRISPR RNA for the Streptococcus pyogenes CRISPR/Cas9 system
   2638..3137    +  promoter       PGK promoter: mouse phosphoglycerate kinase 1 promoter
   3177..3773    +  CDS            PuroR (fragment): puromycin N-acetyltransferase; pac from Streptomyces; confers resistance to puromycin
   3846..4544    +  CDS            TagBFP: TagBFP is a basic (constitutively fluorescent) blue fluorescent protein published in 2008, derived from Entacmaea quadricolor. It is reported to be a very rapidly-maturing monomer with very low acid sensitivity.
   4556..5142    +  misc_feature   WPRE: woodchuck hepatitis virus posttranscriptional regulatory element
   5136..5282    +  CDS            nef (fragment): NEF_HV1LA - Experimental evidence at protein level: Swiss-Prot protein existence level 1. Extracellular Nef protein targets CD4(+) T-lymphocytes for apoptosis by interacting with CXCR4 surface receptors. From Human immunodeficiency virus type 1 group M subtype B (isolate Lai) (HIV-1).
   5290..5468    +  LTR            5' LTR (truncated): truncated 5' long terminal repeat (LTR) from HIV-1
   5494..5605    +  polyA_signal   bGH poly(A) signal: bovine growth hormone polyadenylation signal
   5744..5762    -  promoter       T3 promoter: promoter for bacteriophage T3 RNA polymerase
   5807..5823    -  protein_bind   lac operator: The lac repressor binds to the lac operator to inhibit transcription in E. coli. This inhibition can be relieved by adding lactose or isopropyl-β-D-thiogalactopyranoside (IPTG). lac repressor encoded by lacI
   5831..5861    -  promoter       lac promoter: promoter for the E. coli lac operon
   5876..5897    -  protein_bind   CAP binding site: CAP binding activates transcription in the presence of cAMP. E. coli catabolite activator protein
   5910..6002    -  CDS            lacI (fragment): lac repressor; lacI; The lac repressor binds to the lac operator to inhibit transcription in E. coli. This inhibition can be relieved by adding lactose or isopropyl-β-D-thiogalactopyranoside (IPTG).
   6185..6773    -  rep_origin     ori: high-copy-number ColE1/pMB1/pBR322/pUC origin of replication
   6944..7804    -  CDS            AmpR: β-lactamase; bla; confers resistance to ampicillin, carbenicillin, and related antibiotics
   7805..7909    -  promoter       AmpR promoter: bla
   7935..8390    -  rep_origin     f1 ori (sequence partly withheld): f1 bacteriophage origin of replication; arrow indicates direction of (+) strand synthesis
   8395..8550    -  CDS            lacZα (fragment): LacZα fragment of β-galactosidase; lacZ fragment
   8558..8576    +  promoter       T7 promoter: promoter for bacteriophage T7 RNA polymerase
   8590..241     +  enhancer       CMV enhancer (across the origin): human cytomegalovirus immediate early enhancer
