[The description below was written by a language model from this plasmid's Addgene catalogue record and pLannotate feature annotations shown in this document.]
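Description:
pKLV2-U6gRNA5(hEGFR_1k)-PGKpuro2ABFP-W is a lentiviral CRISPR guide RNA vector built on the pKLV2-U6gRNA5(BbsI)-PGKpuro2ABFP-W backbone, carrying a single guide directed against the human EGFR gene. The guide oligonucleotide was inserted at the backbone's BbsI sites, which were destroyed during cloning. This places it between the human U6 RNA polymerase III promoter and a Streptococcus pyogenes Cas9 scaffold, which the feature table annotates as a tracrRNA fragment. The plasmid does not encode Cas9, so the nuclease must come from another source, such as a Cas9-expressing cell line.

Downstream of the guide cassette, a mouse PGK promoter drives puromycin N-acetyltransferase and TagBFP. According to the construct name, the two are linked by a 2A peptide, so transduced cells can be both drug-selected and followed by blue fluorescence. A WPRE follows to enhance transcript expression.

The viral framework has a CMV enhancer/promoter fused to a truncated HIV-1 5' LTR, which drives genomic RNA production in packaging cells. It also includes the Ψ packaging signal with a gag fragment, the RRE for Rev-dependent export, the cPPT/CTS, a truncated 3' LTR and a bGH polyadenylation signal. Packaging functions must be supplied in trans.

In bacteria the plasmid is maintained through a high-copy ColE1/pUC-type origin with ampicillin resistance, and an f1 origin is also present. The sequenced record is 8,649 nt.

The associated publication concerns SHP2 inhibition in PTPN11-dependent oral squamous cell carcinoma. This suggests the construct was used for EGFR knockout in human cancer cells, although the record does not give the specific experiment.
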