Addgene plasmid #208431: pKLV2-U6gRNA5(hEGFR_1k)-PGKpuro2ABFP-W
Purpose: Lentiviral gRNA plasmid targeting human EGFR gene, co-expression of BFP tag
Depositing lab: Sok Ching Cheong. Depositing organization: Cancer Research Malaysia. Publication: TNO155 is a selective SHP2 inhibitor to target PTPN11-dependent oral squamous cell carcinoma. Chai AWY, Tan YH, Ooi S, Yee PS, Yee SM, Cheong SC. Heliyon. 2024 Oct 22;10(21):e39677. doi: 10.1016/j.heliyon.2024.e39677. eCollection 2024 Nov 15. PubMed 39524880.
Backbone
  Vector backbone: pKLV2-U6gRNA5(BbsI)-PGKpuro2ABFP-W
  Backbone size w/o insert (bp): 8648
  Vector type: Mammalian Expression, Lentiviral, CRISPR
  Selectable markers: Puromycin ; BFP
Growth in bacteria
  Bacterial resistance: Ampicillin, 100 μg/mL
  Growth temperature: 37°C
  Growth strain: NEB Stable
  Copy number: Unknown
Gene/Insert
  Gene/Insert name: EGFR
  gRNA/shRNA sequence: GCAAATAAAACCGGACTGA
  Species: H. sapiens (human)
  Mutation: N/A
  Entrez Gene: EGFR (a.k.a. ERBB, ERBB1, ERRP, HER1, NISBD2, NNCIS, PIG61, mENA)
  Promoter: human U6
  Cloning method: Restriction Enzyme; 5′ cloning site BbsI (destroyed during cloning); 3′ cloning site BbsI (destroyed during cloning)
  Sequencing primers: 5′ AGATAATTAGAATTAATTTGACTG
Terms and licenses: Academic/Nonprofit Terms; Industry Terms: Not Available to Industry
Depositor comments: Used BbsI enzyme to clone in gRNA targeting gene of interest.
How to cite: pKLV2-U6gRNA5(hEGFR_1k)-PGKpuro2ABFP-W was a gift from Sok Ching Cheong (Addgene plasmid # 208431 ; http://n2t.net/addgene:208431 ; RRID:Addgene_208431)
